LOCUS       Exported 2298 bp ds-DNA circular SYN 13-MAY-2021
DEFINITION  Level 0 part. Terminator for clpPX gene from E. coli..
ACCESSION   .
VERSION     .
KEYWORDS    pC0.068
SOURCE      synthetic DNA construct
  ORGANISM  synthetic DNA construct
REFERENCE   1 (bases 1 to 2298)
  AUTHORS   Vasudevan R, Gale GAR, Schiavon AA, Puzorjov A, Malin J, Gillespie
            MD, Vavitsas K, Zulkower V, Wang B, Howe CJ, Lea-Smith DJ, McCormick
            AJ
  TITLE     CyanoGate: A Modular Cloning Suite for Engineering Cyanobacteria
            Based on the Plant MoClo Syntax.
  JOURNAL   Plant Physiol. 2019 May;180(1):39-55. doi: 10.1104/pp.18.01401. Epub
            2019 Feb 28.
  PUBMED    30819783
REFERENCE   2 (bases 1 to 2298)
  AUTHORS   .
  TITLE     Direct Submission
  JOURNAL   Exported May 13, 2021 from SnapGene Server 1.1.58
            http://www.snapgene.com
FEATURES             Location/Qualifiers
     source          1..2298
                     /organism="synthetic DNA construct"
                     /mol_type="other DNA"
     primer_bind     complement(24..42)
                     /label=pBRforEco
                     /note="pBR322 vectors, upsteam of EcoRI site, forward
                     primer"
     promoter        110..214
                     /gene="bla"
                     /label=AmpR promoter
     CDS             436..1227
                     /codon_start=1
                     /gene="aadA"
                     /product="aminoglycoside adenylyltransferase (Murphy,
                     1985)"
                     /label=SmR
                     /note="confers resistance to spectinomycin and
                     streptomycin"
                     /translation="MREAVIAEVSTQLSEVVGVIERHLEPTLLAVHLYGSAVDGGLKPH
                     SDIDLLVTVTVRLDETTRRALINDLLETSASPGESEILRAVEVTIVVHDDIIPWRYPAK
                     RELQFGEWQRNDILAGIFEPATIDIDLAILLTKAREHSVALVGPAAEELFDPVPEQDLF
                     EALNETLTLWNSPPDWAGDERNVVLTLSRIWYSAVTGKIAPKDVAADWAMERLPAQYQP
                     VILEARQAYLGQEEDRLASRADQLEEFVHYVKGEITKVVGK"
     rep_origin      1398..1986
                     /direction=RIGHT
                     /label=ori
                     /note="high-copy-number ColE1/pMB1/pBR322/pUC origin of
                     replication"
     primer_bind     1887..1906
                     /label=pBR322ori-F
                     /note="pBR322 origin, forward primer"
     primer_bind     2140..2157
                     /label=L4440
                     /note="L4440 vector, forward primer"
ORIGIN
        1 gtggctcttc agtggacgaa agggcctcgt gatacgccta tttttatagg ttaatgtcat
       61 gataataatg gtttcttaga cgtcaggtgg cacttttcgg ggaaatgtgc gcggaacccc
      121 tatttgttta tttttctaaa tacattcaaa tatgtatccg ctcatgagac aataaccctg
      181 ataaatgctt caataatatt gaaaaaggaa gagtatgcgc tcacgcaact ggtccagaac
      241 cttgaccgaa cgcagcggtg gtaacggcgc agtggcggtt ttcatggctt gttatgactg
      301 tttttttttg gggtacagtc tatgcctcgg gcatccaagc agcaagcgcg ttacgccgtg
      361 ggtcgatgtt tgatgttatg gagcagcaac gatgttacgc agcagggcag tcgccctaaa
      421 acaaagttaa acatcatgag ggaagcggtg atcgccgaag tatcgactca actatcagag
      481 gtagttggcg tcatcgagcg ccatctcgaa ccgacgttgc tggccgtaca tttgtacggc
      541 tccgcagtgg atggcggcct gaagccacac agcgatattg atttgctggt tacggtgacc
      601 gtaaggcttg atgaaacaac gcggcgagct ttgatcaacg accttttgga aacttcggct
      661 tcccctggag agagcgagat tctccgcgct gtagaagtca ccattgttgt gcacgacgac
      721 atcattccgt ggcgttatcc agctaagcgc gaactgcaat ttggagaatg gcagcgcaat
      781 gacattcttg caggtatctt cgagccagcc acgatcgaca ttgatctggc tatcttgctg
      841 acaaaagcaa gagaacatag cgttgccttg gtaggtccag cggcggagga actctttgat
      901 ccggttcctg aacaggatct atttgaggcg ctaaatgaaa ccttaacgct atggaactcg
      961 ccgcccgact gggctggcga tgagcgaaat gtagtgctta cgttgtcccg catttggtac
     1021 agcgcagtaa ccggcaaaat cgcgccgaag gatgtcgctg ccgactgggc aatggagcgc
     1081 ctgccggccc agtatcagcc cgtcatactt gaagctagac aggcttatct tggacaagaa
     1141 gaagatcgct tggcctcgcg cgcagatcag ttggaagaat ttgtccatta cgtaaaaggc
     1201 gagatcacca aggtagtcgg caaataactg tcagaccaag tttactcata tatactttag
     1261 attgatttaa aacttcattt ttaatttaaa aggatctagg tgaagatcct ttttgataat
     1321 ctcatgacca aaatccctta acgtgagttt tcgttccact gagcgtcaga ccccgtagaa
     1381 aagatcaaag gatcttcttg agatcctttt tttctgcgcg taatctgctg cttgcaaaca
     1441 aaaaaaccac cgctaccagc ggtggtttgt ttgccggatc aagagctacc aactcttttt
     1501 ccgaaggtaa ctggcttcag cagagcgcag ataccaaata ctgttcttct agtgtagccg
     1561 tagttaggcc accacttcaa gaactctgta gcaccgccta catacctcgc tctgctaatc
     1621 ctgttaccag tggctgctgc cagtggcgat aagtcgtgtc ttaccgggtt ggactcaaga
     1681 cgatagttac cggataaggc gcagcggtcg ggctgaacgg ggggttcgtg cacacagccc
     1741 agcttggagc gaacgaccta caccgaactg agatacctac agcgtgagct atgagaaagc
     1801 gccacgcttc ccgaagggag aaaggcggac aggtatccgg taagcggcag ggtcggaaca
     1861 ggagagcgca cgagggagct tccaggggga aacgcctggt atctttatag tcctgtcggg
     1921 tttcgccacc tctgacttga gcgtcgattt ttgtgatgct cgtcaggggg gcggagccta
     1981 tggaaaaacg ccagcaacgc ggccttttta cggttcctgg ccttttgctg gccttttgct
     2041 cacatgttct ttcctgcgtt atcccctgat tctgtggata accgtattac cgcctttgag
     2101 tgagctgata ccgctcgccg cagccgaacg accgagcgca gcgagtcagt gagcgaggaa
     2161 gcggaagagc gcccaatacg caaaccgcct ctccccgcgc gttggccgat tcattaatca
     2221 ctctgtggtc tcagcttagt taaccaaaaa ggggggattt tatctcccct ttaatttttc
     2281 ctcgcttgag accacgaa
//
