[The description below was written by a language model from this plasmid's Addgene catalogue record and the feature table of its GenBank file.]
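Description:
pC0.068 is a Level 0 part plasmid from the CyanoGate modular cloning suite, a Golden Gate toolkit that extends the plant MoClo syntax to the engineering of cyanobacteria. It is built on the pICH41276 acceptor backbone and totals about 2.3 kb. The plasmid is propagated in E. coli from a high-copy ColE1/pUC-type origin of replication. Selection relies on the aadA gene (SmR), which encodes an aminoglycoside adenylyltransferase conferring resistance to spectinomycin and streptomycin. An AmpR (bla) promoter is annotated upstream of this marker and presumably drives its expression.

The payload is a very short insert of 45 bp, designated ECK120010850, which the record describes as the transcriptional terminator of the clpPX gene from E. coli. It was inserted using BpiI, a Type IIS enzyme, and both BpiI sites were destroyed in the process, as is usual when a part is domesticated into a MoClo Level 0 acceptor. The annotated feature table covers only backbone elements (marker, origin and standard sequencing primer sites) and does not mark the terminator itself or any flanking Type IIS sites or overhangs.

The plasmid carries no promoter-driven cargo, coding sequence or reporter of its own, and serves purely as a storage and donor vector for a standardised terminator part. In the MoClo scheme, such a part is normally combined with promoter and coding sequence parts in a one-pot assembly to build Level 1 transcription units. These units can then be stacked into multigene constructs for expression in cyanobacteria or E. coli.
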