Addgene plasmid #119658: pC0.068
Purpose: Level 0 part. Terminator for clpPX gene from E. coli.
Depositing lab: Alistair McCormick. Depositing organization: University of Edinburgh. Publication: CyanoGate: A Modular Cloning Suite for Engineering Cyanobacteria Based on the Plant MoClo Syntax. Vasudevan R, Gale GAR, Schiavon AA, Puzorjov A, Malin J, Gillespie MD, Vavitsas K, Zulkower V, Wang B, Howe CJ, Lea-Smith DJ, McCormick AJ. Plant Physiol. 2019 May;180(1):39-55. doi: 10.1104/pp.18.01401. Epub 2019 Feb 28. PubMed 30819783.
Backbone
  Vector backbone: pICH41276
  Backbone size w/o insert (bp): 2247
  Vector type: Synthetic Biology
Growth in bacteria
  Bacterial resistance: Spectinomycin, 50 μg/mL
  Growth temperature: 37°C
  Growth strain: DH5alpha
  Copy number: High Copy
Gene/Insert
  Gene/Insert name: ECK120010850
  Insert size (bp): 45
  Cloning method: Restriction Enzyme; 5′ cloning site BpiI (destroyed during cloning); 3′ cloning site BpiI (destroyed during cloning)
  Sequencing primers: 5′ ttgagtgagctgataccgct; 3′ GTCTCATGAGCGGATACATATTTGAATG
Terms and licenses: Academic/Nonprofit Terms; Industry Terms: Not Available to Industry
Depositor comments: Please visit https://www.biorxiv.org/content/10.1101/426700v1 for bioRxiv preprint.
How to cite: pC0.068 was a gift from Alistair McCormick (Addgene plasmid # 119658 ; http://n2t.net/addgene:119658 ; RRID:Addgene_119658)
