>Addgene plasmid #119658 | pC0.068 | depositor partial sequence | sequence record 226208 | insert
AGTTAACCAAAAAGGGGGGATTTTATCTCCCCTTTAATTTTTCCT
